Addgene plasmid #79369: gRNA_tdtomato_reporter_1_SA-2x
Purpose: Assays activity of transcriptional activators fused to SA Cas9
Depositing lab: George Church. Depositing organization: Harvard Medical School. Publication: Cas9 gRNA engineering for genome editing, activation and repression. Kiani S, Chavez A, Tuttle M, Hall RN, Chari R, Ter-Ovanesyan D, Qian J, Pruitt BW, Beal J, Vora S, Buchthal J, Kowal EJ, Ebrahimkhani MR, Collins JJ, Weiss R, Church G. Nat Methods. 2015 Sep 7. doi: 10.1038/nmeth.3580. PubMed 26344044.
Backbone
  Vector backbone: unknown
  Vector type: Mammalian Expression, CRISPR
  Selectable markers: Bleomycin
Growth in bacteria
  Bacterial resistance: Kanamycin, 50 μg/mL
  Growth temperature: 37°C
  Growth strain: DH5alpha
  Copy number: High Copy
Gene/Insert
  Gene/Insert name: tdtomato
  Species: Synthetic
  Cloning method: Restriction Enzyme; 5′ cloning site unknown (unknown if destroyed); 3′ cloning site unknown (unknown if destroyed)
  Sequencing primers: 5′ n/a
Terms and licenses: Academic/Nonprofit Terms; Industry Terms: Not Available to Industry
How to cite: gRNA_tdtomato_reporter_1_SA-2x was a gift from George Church (Addgene plasmid # 79369 ; http://n2t.net/addgene:79369 ; RRID:Addgene_79369)
