[The description below was written by a language model from this plasmid's Addgene catalogue record and pLannotate feature annotations shown in this document.]
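Description:
gRNA_tdtomato_reporter_1_SA-2x is a 4.8 kb mammalian fluorescent reporter plasmid for measuring how well transcriptional activators fused to Staphylococcus aureus (SA) Cas9 switch on a target promoter. The backbone is recorded as unknown. However, the annotated remnants (lac promoter/operator region, flanking SP6 and T7 promoters, lacZα and ccdB fragments, Tn5-derived kanamycin resistance and a Sh ble gene) resemble a small bacterial cloning vector rather than a dedicated mammalian expression backbone. It replicates in E. coli from a high-copy ColE1/pUC-type origin and is selected with kanamycin through the NeoR/KanR gene. The BleoR cassette matches the bleomycin marker listed in the catalogue, but it sits behind an AmpR promoter fragment, so the annotation shows only bacterial-type expression.

The reporter cassette lies on the reverse strand. It consists of a minimal CMV promoter, a short match annotated as a 3xFLAG fragment, a red fluorescent protein coding sequence, and an SV40 polyadenylation signal adjoining a fragment of large T antigen sequence. The catalogue names the insert as tdTomato, while the annotation tool marked a single dTomato unit of about 700 bp, so the table does not confirm whether the full tandem dimer is present. A minimal promoter gives little expression on its own, so fluorescence should depend on an activator being recruited upstream. The name suggests that two copies of an SA Cas9-compatible guide RNA target site sit upstream of the minimal promoter, but these sites are not annotated and the record does not describe them. The plasmid would typically be co-transfected with an SA dCas9-activator fusion and a matching guide RNA, with red fluorescence read as activation strength.
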