Features (pLannotate 1.2.2; 20 found; start..end, strand, type, name):
      2..94      +  CDS            lacI (fragment): lac repressor; lacI; The lac repressor binds to the lac operator to inhibit transcription in E. coli. This inhibition can be relieved by adding lactose or isopropyl-β-D-thiogalactopyranoside (IPTG).
    107..128     +  protein_bind   CAP binding site: CAP binding activates transcription in the presence of cAMP. E. coli catabolite activator protein
    143..173     +  promoter       lac promoter: promoter for the E. coli lac operon
    181..197     +  protein_bind   lac operator: The lac repressor binds to the lac operator to inhibit transcription in E. coli. This inhibition can be relieved by adding lactose or isopropyl-β-D-thiogalactopyranoside (IPTG). lac repressor encoded by lacI
    239..257     +  promoter       SP6 promoter: promoter for bacteriophage SP6 RNA polymerase
    420..501     -  polyA_signal   SV40 poly(A) signal: SV40 polyadenylation signal
    524..607     -  CDS            large T antigen (fragment): large T antigen from SV40 (simian virus 40)
    666..697     -  misc_feature   MCS (fragment): pUC18/19 multiple cloning site
    701..1399    -  CDS            dTomato: dTomato is a basic (constitutively fluorescent) orange fluorescent protein published in 2004, derived from Discosoma sp.. It is reported to be a somewhat slowly-maturing dimer with low acid sensitivity.
   1428..1447    -  CDS            3xFLAG (fragment): three tandem FLAG® epitope tags
   1494..1532    -  promoter       minimal CMV promoter: human cytomegalovirus (CMV) immediate early promoter
   1691..1709    -  promoter       T7 promoter: promoter for bacteriophage T7 RNA polymerase
   1712..1859    +  CDS            lacZα (fragment): LacZα fragment of β-galactosidase; lacZ fragment
   1869..2172    +  CDS            ccdB (fragment): CcdB, a bacterial toxin that poisons DNA gyrase; ccdB; Plasmids containing the ccdB gene cannot be propagated in standard E. coli strains.
   2220..2489    +  CDS            tnpA (fragment): TN5P_ECOLX - Also known as tnp. Experimental evidence at protein level: Swiss-Prot protein existence level 1. Mediates transposition of transposon Tn5 by a 'cut and paste' mechanism. First, the monomeric transposase binds the 19 bp inverted DNA repeats flanking the transposon. Then, dimerization of the DNA- bound transposase creates a synaptic DNA complex. After nicking of the first DNA strand, excision of the transposon proceeds through a series of intermediates. The transposase then mediates the insertion of the transposon at a new site by strand transfer. The activity of the wild- type tran
   2521..3315    +  CDS            NeoR/KanR: aminoglycoside phosphotransferase from Tn5; aph(3')-II (or nptII); confers resistance to neomycin, kanamycin, and G418 (Geneticin®)
   3336..3387    -  misc_feature   bom (fragment): basis of mobility region from pBR322
   3414..3502    +  promoter       AmpR promoter (fragment): bla
   3522..3896    +  CDS            BleoR: antibiotic-binding protein; Sh ble from Streptoalloteichus hindustanus; confers resistance to bleomycin, phleomycin, and Zeocin™
   4034..4622    +  rep_origin     ori: high-copy-number ColE1/pMB1/pBR322/pUC origin of replication
>Addgene plasmid #79369 | gRNA_tdtomato_reporter_1_SA-2x | depositor full sequence | sequence record 148560 | gRNA_tdtomato_reporter_1_SA-2x
AGCGCCCAATACGCAAACCGCCTCTCCCCGCGCGTTGGCCGATTCATTAATGCAGCTGGCACGACAGGTT
TCCCGACTGGAAAGCGGGCAGTGAGCGCAACGCAATTAATGTGAGTTAGCTCACTCATTAGGCACCCCAG
GCTTTACACTTTATGCTTCCGGCTCGTATGTTGTGTGGAATTGTGAGCGGATAACAATTTCACACAGGAA
ACAGCTATGACCATGATTACGCCAAGCTATTTAGGTGACACTATAGAATACTCAAGCTATGCATCAAGCT
TGGTACCGAGCTCGGATCCACTAGTAACGGCCGCCAGTGTGCTGGAATTCGCCCTTTATTACCGCCTTTG
AGTGAGCTGATACCGCTCGCCGCAGCCGAACGACCGAGCGCAGCGAGTCAGTGAGCGAGGAAGCTCGAGG
CAGTGAAAAAAATGCTTTATTTGTGAAATTTGTGATGCTATTGCTTTATTTGTAACCATTATAAGCTGCA
ATAAACAAGTTAACAACAACAATTGCATTCATTTTATGTTTCAGGTTCAGGGGGAGGTGTGGGAGGTTTT
TTAAAGCAAGTAAAACCTCTACAAATGTGGTATGGCTGATTATGATCCTCTAGAGATATCGTCGACAAGC
TTATCGATGCGGCCGCGCTAGCACGCGTCAGCTGACTAGAGGATCCCCGGGTACCGAGCTCGAATTCTTA
CTTGTACAGCTCGTCCATGCCGTACAGGAACAGGTGGTGGCGGCCCTCGGAGCGCTCGTACTGTTCCACG
ATGGTGTAGTCCTCGTTGTGGGAGGTGATGTCCAGCTTGGTGTCCACGTAGTAGTAGCCGGGCAGTTGCA
CGGGCTTCTTGGCCATGTAGATGGTCTTGAACTCCACCAGGTAGTGGCCGCCGTCCTTCAGCTTCAGGGC
CTGGTGGATCTCGCCCTTCAGCACGCCGTCGCGGGGGTACAGGCGCTCGGTGGAGGCCTCCCAGCCCATG
GTCTTCTTCTGCATTACGGGGCCGTCGGGGGGGAAGTTGGTGCCGCGCATCTTCACCTTGTAGATCAGCG
TGCCGTCCTGCAGGGAGGAGTCCTGGGTCACGGTCACCAGACCGCCGTCCTCGAAGTTCATCACGCGCTC
CCACTTGAAGCCCTCGGGGAAGGACAGCTTCTTGTAATCGGGGATGTCGGCGGGGTGCTTCACGTACGCC
TTGGAGCCGTACATGAACTGGGGGGACAGGATGTCCCAGGCGAAGGGCAGGGGGCCGCCCTTGGTCACCT
TCAGCTTGGCGGTCTGGGTGCCCTCGTAGGGGCGGCCCTCGCCCTCGCCCTCGATCTCGAACTCGTGGCC
GTTCATGGAGCCCTCCATGCGCACCTTGAAGCGCATGAACTCTTTGATGACCTCCTCGCCCTTGCTCACG
GTGGAACCCAGTCCGCCACCGGAAGTTTTATCGTCGTCATCCTTGTAGTCCATGGTGGCGAATTCTCCAG
GCGATCTGACGGTTCACTAAACGAGCTCTGCTTATATAGGCCTCCCACCGTACACGCCTACCTCGCACCA
TTCTTCACTGTGGGGTGGAGGGGACTGGTACTATTACCCTGTTATCCCTAAAGGGCGAATTCTGCAGATA
TCCATCACACTGGCGGCCGATTCTTCACTGTGGGGTGGAGGGGACTGGTCTCGAGCATGCATCTAGAGGG
CCCAATTCGCCCTATAGTGAGTCGTATTACAATTCACTGGCCGTCGTTTTACAACGTCGTGACTGGGAAA
ACCCTGGCGTTACCCAACTTAATCGCCTTGCAGCACATCCCCCTTTCGCCAGCTGGCGTAATAGCGAAGA
GGCCCGCACCGATCGCCCTTCCCAACAGTTGCGCAGCCTATACGTACGGCAGTTTAAGGTTTACACCTAT
AAAAGAGAGAGCCGTTATCGTCTGTTTGTGGATGTACAGAGTGATATTATTGACACGCCGGGGCGACGGA
TGGTGATCCCCCTGGCCAGTGCACGTCTGCTGTCAGATAAAGTCTCCCGTGAACTTTACCCGGTGGTGCA
TATCGGGGATGAAAGCTGGCGCATGATGACCACCGATATGGCCAGTGTGCCGGTCTCCGTTATCGGGGAA
GAAGTGGCTGATCTCAGCCACCGCGAAAATGACATCAAAAACGCCATTAACCTGATGTTCTGGGGAATAT
AAATGTCAGGCATGAGATTATCAAAAAGGATCTTCACCTAGATCCTTTTCACGTAGAAAGCCAGTCCGCA
GAAACGGTGCTGACCCCGGATGAATGTCAGCTACTGGGCTATCTGGACAAGGGAAAACGCAAGCGCAAAG
AGAAAGCAGGTAGCTTGCAGTGGGCTTACATGGCGATAGCTAGACTGGGCGGTTTTATGGACAGCAAGCG
AACCGGAATTGCCAGCTGGGGCGCCCTCTGGTAAGGTTGGGAAGCCCTGCAAAGTAAACTGGATGGCTTT
CTCGCCGCCAAGGATCTGATGGCGCAGGGGATCAAGCTCTGATCAAGAGACAGGATGAGGATCGTTTCGC
ATGATTGAACAAGATGGATTGCACGCAGGTTCTCCGGCCGCTTGGGTGGAGAGGCTATTCGGCTATGACT
GGGCACAACAGACAATCGGCTGCTCTGATGCCGCCGTGTTCCGGCTGTCAGCGCAGGGGCGCCCGGTTCT
TTTTGTCAAGACCGACCTGTCCGGTGCCCTGAATGAACTGCAAGACGAGGCAGCGCGGCTATCGTGGCTG
GCCACGACGGGCGTTCCTTGCGCAGCTGTGCTCGACGTTGTCACTGAAGCGGGAAGGGACTGGCTGCTAT
TGGGCGAAGTGCCGGGGCAGGATCTCCTGTCATCTCACCTTGCTCCTGCCGAGAAAGTATCCATCATGGC
TGATGCAATGCGGCGGCTGCATACGCTTGATCCGGCTACCTGCCCATTCGACCACCAAGCGAAACATCGC
ATCGAGCGAGCACGTACTCGGATGGAAGCCGGTCTTGTCGATCAGGATGATCTGGACGAAGAGCATCAGG
GGCTCGCGCCAGCCGAACTGTTCGCCAGGCTCAAGGCGAGCATGCCCGACGGCGAGGATCTCGTCGTGAC
CCATGGCGATGCCTGCTTGCCGAATATCATGGTGGAAAATGGCCGCTTTTCTGGATTCATCGACTGTGGC
CGGCTGGGTGTGGCGGACCGCTATCAGGACATAGCGTTGGCTACCCGTGATATTGCTGAAGAGCTTGGCG
GCGAATGGGCTGACCGCTTCCTCGTGCTTTACGGTATCGCCGCTCCCGATTCGCAGCGCATCGCCTTCTA
TCGCCTTCTTGACGAGTTCTTCTGAATTATTAACGCTTACAATTTCCTGATGCGGTATTTTCTCCTTACG
CATCTGTGCGGTATTTCACACCGCATACAGGTGGCACTTTTCGGGGAAATGTGCGCGGAACCCCTATTTG
TTTATTTTTCTAAATACATTCAAATATGTATCCGCTCATGAGACAATAACCCTGATAAATGCTTCAATAA
TAGCACGTGAGGAGGGCCACCATGGCCAAGTTGACCAGTGCCGTTCCGGTGCTCACCGCGCGCGACGTCG
CCGGAGCGGTCGAGTTCTGGACCGACCGGCTCGGGTTCTCCCGGGACTTCGTGGAGGACGACTTCGCCGG
TGTGGTCCGGGACGACGTGACCCTGTTCATCAGCGCGGTCCAGGACCAGGTGGTGCCGGACAACACCCTG
GCCTGGGTGTGGGTGCGCGGCCTGGACGAGCTGTACGCCGAGTGGTCGGAGGTCGTGTCCACGAACTTCC
GGGACGCCTCCGGGCCGGCCATGACCGAGATCGGCGAGCAGCCGTGGGGGCGGGAGTTCGCCCTGCGCGA
CCCGGCCGGCAACTGCGTGCACTTCGTGGCCGAGGAGCAGGACTGACACGTGCTAAAACTTCATTTTTAA
TTTAAAAGGATCTAGGTGAAGATCCTTTTTGATAATCTCATGACCAAAATCCCTTAACGTGAGTTTTCGT
TCCACTGAGCGTCAGACCCCGTAGAAAAGATCAAAGGATCTTCTTGAGATCCTTTTTTTCTGCGCGTAAT
CTGCTGCTTGCAAACAAAAAAACCACCGCTACCAGCGGTGGTTTGTTTGCCGGATCAAGAGCTACCAACT
CTTTTTCCGAAGGTAACTGGCTTCAGCAGAGCGCAGATACCAAATACTGTCCTTCTAGTGTAGCCGTAGT
TAGGCCACCACTTCAAGAACTCTGTAGCACCGCCTACATACCTCGCTCTGCTAATCCTGTTACCAGTGGC
TGCTGCCAGTGGCGATAAGTCGTGTCTTACCGGGTTGGACTCAAGACGATAGTTACCGGATAAGGCGCAG
CGGTCGGGCTGAACGGGGGGTTCGTGCACACAGCCCAGCTTGGAGCGAACGACCTACACCGAACTGAGAT
ACCTACAGCGTGAGCTATGAGAAAGCGCCACGCTTCCCGAAGGGAGAAAGGCGGACAGGTATCCGGTAAG
CGGCAGGGTCGGAACAGGAGAGCGCACGAGGGAGCTTCCAGGGGGAAACGCCTGGTATCTTTATAGTCCT
GTCGGGTTTCGCCACCTCTGACTTGAGCGTCGATTTTTGTGATGCTCGTCAGGGGGGCGGAGCCTATGGA
AAAACGCCAGCAACGCGGCCTTTTTACGGTTCCTGGGCTTTTGCTGGCCTTTTGCTCACATGTTCTTTCC
TGCGTTATCCCCTGATTCTGTGGATAACCGTATTACCGCCTTTGAGTGAGCTGATACCGCTCGCCGCAGC
CGAACGACCGAGCGCAGCGAGTCAGTGAGCGAGGAAGCGGAAG
