>Addgene plasmid #79369 | gRNA_tdtomato_reporter_1_SA-2x | addgene partial sequence | sequence record 151637 | M13-F20 5'-TGTAAAACGACGGCCAGT-3'
ATTGGGCCCTCTAGATGCATGCTCGAGACCAGTCCCCTCCACCCCACAGTGAAGAATCGGCCGCCAGTGT
GATGGATATCTGCAGAATTCGCCCTTTAGGGATAACAGGGTAATAGTACCAGTCCCCTCCACCCCACAGT
GAAGAATGGTGCGAGGTAGGCGTGTACGGTGGGAGGCCTATATAAGCAGAGCTCGTTTAGTGAACCGTCA
GATCGCCTGGAGAATTCGCCACCATGGACTACAAGGATGACGACGATAAAACTTCCGGTGGCGGACTGGG
TTCCACCGTGAGCAAGGGCGAGGAGGTCATCAAAGAGTTCATGCGCTTCAAGGTGCGCATGGAGGGCTCC
ATGAACGGCCACGAGTTCGAGATCGAGGGCGAGGGCGAGGGCCGCCCCTACGAGGGCACCCAGACCGCCA
AGCTGAAGGTGACCAAGGGCGGCCCCCTGCCCTTCGCCTGGGACATCCTGTCCCCCCAGTTCATGTACGG
CTCCAAGGCGTACGTGAAGCACCCCGCCGACATCCCCGATTACAAGAAGCTGTCCTTCCCCGAGGGCTTC
AAGTGGGAGCGCGTGATGAACTTCGAGGACGGCGGTCTGGTGACCGTGACCCAGGACTCCTCCCTGCAGG
ACGGCACGCTGATCTACAAGGTGAAGATGCGCGGCACCAACTTCCCCCCCGACGGCCCCGTAA
