>Addgene plasmid #79369 | gRNA_tdtomato_reporter_1_SA-2x | addgene partial sequence | sequence record 151638 | M13-Rev 5'-CAGGAAACAGCTATGACC-3'
ATACTCAAGCTATGCATCAAGCTTGGTACCGAGCTCGGATCCACTAGTAACGGCCGCCAGTGTGCTGGAA
TTCGCCCTTTATTACCGCCTTTGAGTGAGCTGATACCGCTCGCCGCAGCCGAACGACCGAGCGCAGCGAG
TCAGTGAGCGAGGAAGCTCGAGGCAGTGAAAAAAATGCTTTATTTGTGAAATTTGTGATGCTATTGCTTT
ATTTGTAACCATTATAAGCTGCAATAAACAAGTTAACAACAACAATTGCATTCATTTTATGTTTCAGGTT
CAGGGGGAGGTGTGGGAGGTTTTTTAAAGCAAGTAAAACCTCTACAAATGTGGTATGGCTGATTATGATC
CTCTAGAGATATCGTCGACAAGCTTATCGATGCGGCCGCGCTAGCACGCGTCAGCTGACTAGAGGATCCC
CGGGTACCGAGCTCGAATTCTTACTTGTACAGCTCGTCCATGCCGTACAGGAACAGGTGGTGGCGGCCCT
CGGAGCGCTCGTACTGTTCCACGATGGTGTAGTCCTCGTTGTGGGAGGTGATGTCCAGCTTGGTGTCCAC
GTAGTAGTAGCCGGGCAGTTGCACGGGCTTCTTGGCCATGTAGATGGTCTTGAACTCCACCAGGTAGTGG
CCGCCGTCCTTCAGCTTCAGGGCCTGGTGGATCTCGCCCTTCAGCACGCCGTCGCGGGGGTACAGGCGCT
CGGTGGAGGCCTCCCAGCCCATGGTCTTCTTCTGCATTACGGGGCCGTCGGG
